>Addgene plasmid #222413 | LBR-FKBP-GFP | addgene full sequence | sequence record 439134 | Addgene NGS Result
TAGTTATTAATAGTAATCAATTACGGGGTCATTAGTTCATAGCCCATATATGGAGTTCCGCGTTACATAA
CTTACGGTAAATGGCCCGCCTGGCTGACCGCCCAACGACCCCCGCCCATTGACGTCAATAATGACGTATG
TTCCCATAGTAACGCCAATAGGGACTTTCCATTGACGTCAATGGGTGGAGTATTTACGGTAAACTGCCCA
CTTGGCAGTACATCAAGTGTATCATATGCCAAGTACGCCCCCTATTGACGTCAATGACGGTAAATGGCCC
GCCTGGCATTATGCCCAGTACATGACCTTATGGGACTTTCCTACTTGGCAGTACATCTACGTATTAGTCA
TCGCTATTACCATGGTGATGCGGTTTTGGCAGTACATCAATGGGCGTGGATAGCGGTTTGACTCACGGGG
ATTTCCAAGTCTCCACCCCATTGACGTCAATGGGAGTTTGTTTTGGCACCAAAATCAACGGGACTTTCCA
AAATGTCGTAACAACTCCGCCCCATTGACGCAAATGGGCGGTAGGCGTGTACGGTGGGAGGTCTATATAA
GCAGAGCTGGTTTAGTGAACCGTCAGATCCGCTAGCGCTACCGGACTCAGATCTCGAGCTCAAGCTTCGA
ATTCTGCAGTCGACGGTACCCATGCCAAGTAGGAAATTTGCCGATGGTGAAGTGGTAAGAGGTCGATGGC
CTGGGAGTTCACTTTATTATGAAGTAGAAATTCTGAGCCACGACAGCACCTCCCAGCTTTACACTGTGAA
GTATAAAGATGGAACAGAGCTTGAATTGAAAGAGAATGATATTAAGCCTTTAACTTCCTTTAGGCAAAGG
AAAGGTGGCTCAACTTCCAGTTCCCCTTCCAGACGCCGAGGGAGTCGATCAAGGTCACGCTCCCGATCCC
CTGGTCGACCACCTAAAAGTGCCCGCCGATCTGCTTCTGCTTCCCACCAGGCCGACATTAAGGAAGCAAG
GAGGGAAGTGGAAGTTAAATTGACTCCGCTGATTCTGAAGCCATTTGGAAATAGCATCAGCAGATATAAT
GGGGAGCCTGAGCATATTGAGAGAAATGACGCACCTCATAAAAATACACAGGAAAAATTCAGTTTGTCAC
AAGAAAGCAGTTACATAGCAACACAGTATAGCCTTCGTCCAAGAAGAGAAGAAGTCAAATTAAAAGAAAT
AGATTCTAAGGAAGAAAAATACGTTGCAAAAGAACTGGCAGTGAGAACCTTTGAAGTGACCCCCATCCGG
GCAAAGGACTTGGAGTTTGGAGGAGTACCTGGTGTGTTTCTCATCATGTTTGGCCTGCCTGTGTTCCTCT
TCCTGTTGCTGTTGATGTGTAAACAGAAAGATCCCAGTCTTCTGAATTTCCCTCCTCCTTTGCCAGCTTT
GTATGAGTTATGGGAAACCAGAGTATTTGGGGTCTACCTCCTGTGGTTTTTGATTCAAGTCCTGTTCTAC
CTACTGCCAATTGGAAAGGTTGTAGAAGGAACGCCTCTTATTGATGGAAGAAGACTCAAGTATAGATTAA
ATGGATTCTATGCTTTTATCCTGACATCTGCAGTCATCGGAACATCTCTCTTCCAGGGCGTAGAGTTTCA
TTACGTGTACAGTCATTTTCTTCAGTTTGCACTTGCGGCCACTGTTTTTTGTGTGGTCTTGAGTGTGTAT
CTCTACATGCGCTCTTTGAAAGCGCCCCGGAATGACCTGTCGCCTGCCAGCTCTGGAAATGCTGTCTATG
ATTTCTTCATTGGCCGTGAATTAAACCCTCGAATTGGTACTTTTGATCTCAAATACTTTTGTGAATTGCG
CCCCGGATTGATTGGATGGGTGGTTATTAACTTGGTGATGCTTTTGGCTGAAATGAAAATACAGGACCGC
GCTGTTCCATCCTTGGCCATGATTTTAGTTAATAGTTTCCAGCTTCTCTATGTGGTGGATGCTCTCTGGA
ATGAGGAAGCGTTGTTGACGACCATGGACATCATCCACGATGGATTTGGATTCATGCTGGCTTTTGGAGA
CTTGGTGTGGGTTCCCTTTATTTACAGCTTCCAAGCCTTTTATTTAGTCAGTCATCCAAATGAAGTGTCT
TGGCCAATGGCTTCTCTAATTATTGTTCTGAAACTTTGTGGTTATGTAATCTTCCGAGGTGCAAATTCTC
AGAAAAATGCATTCCGGAAAAATCCCAGTGATCCAAAGCTTGCACATTTAAAAACCATTCATACTTCAAC
GGGAAAAAATCTTCTAGTTTCTGGATGGTGGGGCTTTGTTCGCCACCCCAATTACTTGGGTGATCTCATC
ATGGCCTTGGCGTGGTCCCTCCCATGTGGTTTTAACCACATTCTGCCTTATTTCTACATAATTTATTTCA
CCATGTTGCTTGTCCACCGAGAAGCTCGTGACGAGTACCACTGTAAGAAGAAATACGGCGTGGCTTGGGA
AAAGTACTGTCAGCGTGTGCCCTACCGTATATTTCCATACATCTACACGGATCCGCCACCAATGGGAGTG
CAGGTGGAAACCATCTCCCCAGGAGACGGGCGCACCTTCCCCAAGCGCGGCCAGACCTGCGTGGTGCACT
ACACCGGGATGCTTGAAGATGGAAAGAAATTTGATTCCTCCCGGGACAGAAACAAGCCCTTTAAGTTTAT
GCTAGGCAAGCAGGAGGTGATCCGAGGCTGGGAAGAAGGGGTTGCCCAGATGAGTGTGGGTCAGAGAGCC
AAACTGACTATATCTCCAGATTATGCCTATGGTGCCACTGGGCACCCAGGCATCATCCCACCACATGCCA
CTCTCGTCTTCGATGTGGAGCTTCTAAAACTGGAACGACCGGTCGCCACCATGGTGAGCAAGGGCGAGGA
GCTGTTCACCGGGGTGGTGCCCATCCTGGTCGAGCTGGACGGCGACGTAAACGGCCACAAGTTCAGCGTG
TCCGGCGAGGGCGAGGGCGATGCCACCTACGGCAAGCTGACCCTGAAGTTCATCTGCACCACCGGCAAGC
TGCCCGTGCCCTGGCCCACCCTCGTGACCACCCTGACCTACGGCGTGCAGTGCTTCAGCCGCTACCCCGA
CCACATGAAGCAGCACGACTTCTTCAAGTCCGCCATGCCCGAAGGCTACGTCCAGGAGCGCACCATCTTC
TTCAAGGACGACGGCAACTACAAGACCCGCGCCGAGGTGAAGTTCGAGGGCGACACCCTGGTGAACCGCA
TCGAGCTGAAGGGCATCGACTTCAAGGAGGACGGCAACATCCTGGGGCACAAGCTGGAGTACAACTACAA
CAGCCACAACGTCTATATCATGGCCGACAAGCAGAAGAACGGCATCAAGGTGAACTTCAAGATCCGCCAC
AACATCGAGGACGGCAGCGTGCAGCTCGCCGACCACTACCAGCAGAACACCCCCATCGGCGACGGCCCCG
TGCTGCTGCCCGACAACCACTACCTGAGCACCCAGTCCGCCCTGAGCAAAGACCCCAACGAGAAGCGCGA
TCACATGGTCCTGCTGGAGTTCGTGACCGCCGCCGGGATCACTCTCGGCATGGACGAGCTGTACAAGTAA
AGCGGCCGCGACTCTAGATCATAATCAGCCATACCACATTTGTAGAGGTTTTACTTGCTTTAAAAAACCT
CCCACACCTCCCCCTGAACCTGAAACATAAAATGAATGCAATTGTTGTTGTTAACTTGTTTATTGCAGCT
TATAATGGTTACAAATAAAGCAATAGCATCACAAATTTCACAAATAAAGCATTTTTTTCACTGCATTCTA
GTTGTGGTTTGTCCAAACTCATCAATGTATCTTAAGGCGTAAATTGTAAGCGTTAATATTTTGTTAAAAT
TCGCGTTAAATTTTTGTTAAATCAGCTCATTTTTTAACCAATAGGCCGAAATCGGCAAAATCCCTTATAA
ATCAAAAGAATAGACCGAGATAGGGT
[37 nt withheld, positions 3947-3983]
AAAGAACGTGGACTCCAACGTCAAAGG
[49 nt withheld, positions 4011-4059]
T
[91 nt withheld, positions 4061-4151]
G
[124 nt withheld, positions 4153-4276]
CAGGTGGCACTTTTCGGGGAAATGTGCGCGGAACCCCTATTTGTTTATTTTTCTAAATACATTCAAATAT
GTATCCGCTCATGAGACAATAACCCTGATAAATGCTTCAATAATATTGAAAAAGGAAGAGTCCTGAGGCG
GAAAGAACCAGCTGTGGAATGTGTGTCAGTTAGGGTGTGGAAAGTCCCCAGGCTCCCCAGCAGGCAGAAG
TATGCAAAGCATGCATCTCAATTAGTCAGCAACCAGGTGTGGAAAGTCCCCAGGCTCCCCAGCAGGCAGA
AGTATGCAAAGCATGCATCTCAATTAGTCAGCAACCATAGTCCCGCCCCTAACTCCGCCCATCCCGCCCC
TAACTCCGCCCAGTTCCGCCCATTCTCCGCCCCATGGCTGACTAATTTTTTTTATTTATGCAGAGGCCGA
GGCCGCCTCGGCCTCTGAGCTATTCCAGAAGTAGTGAGGAGGCTTTTTTGGAGGCCTAGGCTTTTGCAAA
GATCGATCAAGAGACAGGATGAGGATCGTTTCGCATGATTGAACAAGATGGATTGCACGCAGGTTCTCCG
GCCGCTTGGGTGGAGAGGCTATTCGGCTATGACTGGGCACAACAGACAATCGGCTGCTCTGATGCCGCCG
TGTTCCGGCTGTCAGCGCAGGGGCGCCCGGTTCTTTTTGTCAAGACCGACCTGTCCGGTGCCCTGAATGA
ACTGCAAGACGAGGCAGCGCGGCTATCGTGGCTGGCCACGACGGGCGTTCCTTGCGCAGCTGTGCTCGAC
GTTGTCACTGAAGCGGGAAGGGACTGGCTGCTATTGGGCGAAGTGCCGGGGCAGGATCTCCTGTCATCTC
ACCTTGCTCCTGCCGAGAAAGTATCCATCATGGCTGATGCAATGCGGCGGCTGCATACGCTTGATCCGGC
TACCTGCCCATTCGACCACCAAGCGAAACATCGCATCGAGCGAGCACGTACTCGGATGGAAGCCGGTCTT
GTCGATCAGGATGATCTGGACGAAGAGCATCAGGGGCTCGCGCCAGCCGAACTGTTCGCCAGGCTCAAGG
CGAGCATGCCCGACGGCGAGGATCTCGTCGTGACCCATGGCGATGCCTGCTTGCCGAATATCATGGTGGA
AAATGGCCGCTTTTCTGGATTCATCGACTGTGGCCGGCTGGGTGTGGCGGACCGCTATCAGGACATAGCG
TTGGCTACCCGTGATATTGCTGAAGAGCTTGGCGGCGAATGGGCTGACCGCTTCCTCGTGCTTTACGGTA
TCGCCGCTCCCGATTCGCAGCGCATCGCCTTCTATCGCCTTCTTGACGAGTTCTTCTGAGCGGGACTCTG
GGGTTCGAAATGACCGACCAAGCGACGCCCAACCTGCCATCACGAGATTTCGATTCCACCGCCGCCTTCT
ATGAAAGGTTGGGCTTCGGAATCGTTTTCCGGGACGCCGGCTGGATGATCCTCCAGCGCGGGGATCTCAT
GCTGGAGTTCTTCGCCCACCCTAGGGGGAGGCTAACTGAAACACGGAAGGAGACAATACCGGAAGGAACC
CGCGCTATGACGGCAATAAAAAGACAGAATAAAACGCACGGTGTTGGGTCGTTTGTTCATAAACGCGGGG
TTCGGTCCCAGGGCTGGCACTCTGTCGATACCCCACCGAGACCCCATTGGGGCCAATACGCCCGCGTTTC
TTCCTTTTCCCCACCCCACCCCCCAAGTTCGGGTGAAGGCCCAGGGCTCGCAGCCAACGTCGGGGCGGCA
GGCCCTGCCATAGCCTCAGGTTACTCATATATACTTTAGATTGATTTAAAACTTCATTTTTAATTTAAAA
GGATCTAGGTGAAGATCCTTTTTGATAATCTCATGACCAAAATCCCTTAACGTGAGTTTTCGTTCCACTG
AGCGTCAGACCCCGTAGAAAAGATCAAAGGATCTTCTTGAGATCCTTTTTTTCTGCGCGTAATCTGCTGC
TTGCAAACAAAAAAACCACCGCTACCAGCGGTGGTTTGTTTGCCGGATCAAGAGCTACCAACTCTTTTTC
CGAAGGTAACTGGCTTCAGCAGAGCGCAGATACCAAATACTGTTCTTCTAGTGTAGCCGTAGTTAGGCCA
CCACTTCAAGAACTCTGTAGCACCGCCTACATACCTCGCTCTGCTAATCCTGTTACCAGTGGCTGCTGCC
AGTGGCGATAAGTCGTGTCTTACCGGGTTGGACTCAAGACGATAGTTACCGGATAAGGCGCAGCGGTCGG
GCTGAACGGGGGGTTCGTGCACACAGCCCAGCTTGGAGCGAACGACCTACACCGAACTGAGATACCTACA
GCGTGAGCTATGAGAAAGCGCCACGCTTCCCGAAGGGAGAAAGGCGGACAGGTATCCGGTAAGCGGCAGG
GTCGGAACAGGAGAGCGCACGAGGGAGCTTCCAGGGGGAAACGCCTGGTATCTTTATAGTCCTGTCGGGT
TTCGCCACCTCTGACTTGAGCGTCGATTTTTGTGATGCTCGTCAGGGGGGCGGAGCCTATGGAAAAACGC
CAGCAACGCGGCCTTTTTACGGTTCCTGGCCTTTTGCTGGCCTTTTGCTCACATGTTCTTTCCTGCGTTA
TCCCCTGATTCTGTGGATAACCGTATTACCGCCATGCAT
Features (pLannotate 1.2.2; 16 found; start..end, strand, type, name):
     61..364     +  enhancer       CMV enhancer: human cytomegalovirus immediate early enhancer
    365..568     +  promoter       CMV promoter: human cytomegalovirus (CMV) immediate early promoter
    591..650     +  misc_feature   MCS (fragment): multiple cloning site
    652..2496    +  CDS            LBR: LBR_HUMAN - Experimental evidence at protein level: Swiss-Prot protein existence level 1. Catalyzes the reduction of the C14-unsaturated bond of lanosterol, as part of the metabolic pathway leading to cholesterol biosynthesis (PubMed:9630650, PubMed:12618959, PubMed:16784888, PubMed:21327084, PubMed:27336722). Plays a critical role in myeloid cell cholesterol biosynthesis which is essential to both myeloid cell growth and functional maturation (By similarity). Mediates the activation of NADPH oxidases, perhaps by maintaining critical levels of cholesterol required for membrane lipid raft forma
   2512..2835    +  CDS            FKBP1A: FKB1A_HUMAN - Also known as FKBP1, FKBP12. Experimental evidence at protein level: Swiss-Prot protein existence level 1. Keeps in an inactive conformation TGFBR1, the TGF-beta type I serine/threonine kinase receptor, preventing TGF-beta receptor activation in absence of ligand. Recruits SMAD7 to ACVR1B which prevents the association of SMAD2 and SMAD3 with the activin receptor complex, thereby blocking the activin signal. May modulate the RYR1 calcium channel activity. PPIases accelerate the folding of proteins. It catalyzes the cis-trans isomerization of proline imidic peptide bonds in oligop
   2851..3570    +  CDS            EGFP: the original enhanced GFP (Yang et al., 1996) mammalian codon-optimized
   3587..3670    +  CDS            large T antigen (fragment): large T antigen from SV40 (simian virus 40)
   3693..3814    +  polyA_signal   SV40 poly(A) signal: SV40 polyadenylation signal
   3848..4276    -  rep_origin     f1 ori (sequence partly withheld): f1 bacteriophage origin of replication; arrow indicates direction of (+) strand synthesis
   4303..4407    +  promoter       AmpR promoter: bla
   4409..4766    +  promoter       SV40 promoter: SV40 enhancer and early promoter
   4801..5595    +  CDS            NeoR/KanR: aminoglycoside phosphotransferase from Tn5; aph(3')-II (or nptII); confers resistance to neomycin, kanamycin, and G418 (Geneticin®)
   5616..5768    +  CDS            ble (fragment): BLE_KLEPN - Experimental evidence at protein level: Swiss-Prot protein existence level 1. Binding protein with a strong affinity to the bleomycin family of antibiotics. Binds to CL990; an antimitotic-antibiotic compound. From Klebsiella pneumoniae.
   5827..5874    +  polyA_signal   HSV TK poly(A) signal: herpes simplex virus thymidine kinase polyadenylation signal (Cole and Stacy, 1985)
   5965..5981    -  polyA_signal   bGH poly(A) signal (fragment): bovine growth hormone polyadenylation signal
   6203..6791    +  rep_origin     ori: high-copy-number ColE1/pMB1/pBR322/pUC origin of replication
