[The description below was written by a language model from this plasmid's Addgene catalogue record and pLannotate feature annotations shown in this document.]
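Description:
LBR-FKBP-GFP is a mammalian expression plasmid of about 6.9 kb, built on an FKBP-GFP-N1 backbone, an EGFP-N1-style vector in which FKBP has been placed upstream of the fluorescent protein. It is propagated in E. coli from a high-copy ColE1/pUC-type origin and selected with kanamycin. A single NeoR/KanR (Tn5 aminoglycoside phosphotransferase) gene serves both hosts. A bacterial bla-type promoter drives it in E. coli, and an SV40 enhancer/early promoter drives it in mammalian cells, where it allows G418 selection. The gene is terminated by the HSV TK polyadenylation signal. An f1 origin is also present. Small annotated fragments (ble, bGH poly(A), SV40 large T antigen) appear to be backbone remnants or partial sequence matches rather than functional parts.

The payload is the human lamin B receptor (LBR) coding sequence, cloned between KpnI and BamHI sites downstream of the CMV immediate-early enhancer and promoter. LBR is followed, in the same orientation and separated by short linkers, by FKBP (FKBP1A/FKBP12) and then EGFP, matching the catalogued C-terminal FKBP-GFP tag. The transcript ends at the SV40 poly(A) signal. EGFP lets the fusion protein be located by fluorescence microscopy. FKBP is one half of the standard rapamycin-inducible heterodimerisation system and binds an FRB-tagged partner when the drug is added.

The associated publication concerns nondisruptive, inducible labelling of ER-membrane contact sites using LBR. This suggests the construct is co-expressed with an FRB-bearing anchor on another membrane so that the fusion can be relocalised to contact sites on induction, although the record does not name the partner constructs.
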