Addgene plasmid #222413: LBR-FKBP-GFP
Depositing lab: Stephen Royle. Publication: Nondisruptive inducible labeling of ER-membrane contact sites using the Lamin B receptor. Downie L, Ferrandiz N, Courthold E, Jones M, Royle SJ. PLoS Biol. 2025 Jul 10;23(7):e3003249. doi: 10.1371/journal.pbio.3003249. eCollection 2025 Jul. PubMed 40638559.
Backbone
  Vector backbone: FKBP-GFP-N1
  Vector type: Mammalian Expression
Growth in bacteria
  Bacterial resistance: Kanamycin, 50 μg/mL
  Growth temperature: 37°C
  Growth strain: DH5alpha
  Copy number: Unknown
Gene/Insert
  Gene/Insert name: LBR
  Species: H. sapiens (human)
  Entrez Gene: LBR (a.k.a. C14SR, DHCR14B, LMN2R, PHA, PHASK, TDRD18)
  Tag / fusion protein: FKBP-GFP (C terminal on insert)
  Cloning method: Restriction Enzyme; 5′ cloning site KpnI (unknown if destroyed); 3′ cloning site BamHI (unknown if destroyed)
Terms and licenses: Academic/Nonprofit Terms; Industry Terms: Not Available to Industry
Depositor comments: Please visit https://doi.org/10.1101/2024.05.31.596797 for bioRxiv preprint.
How to cite: LBR-FKBP-GFP was a gift from Stephen Royle (Addgene plasmid # 222413 ; http://n2t.net/addgene:222413 ; RRID:Addgene_222413)
